>Addgene plasmid #201546 | pCMV6-AN-DDK_WT RAD23B_delta aa 188-228 (delta UBA1 domain) | addgene full sequence | sequence record 395053 | Addgene NGS Result
AACAAAATATTAACGCTTACAATTTCCATTCGCCATTCAGGCTGCGCAACTGTTGGGAAGGGCGATCGGT
GCGGGCCTCTTCGCTATTACGCCAGCTGGCGAAAGGGGGATGTGCTGCAAGGCGATTAAGTTGGGTAACG
CCAGGGTTTTCCCAGTCACGACGTTGTAAAACGACGGCCAGTGCCAAGCTGATCTATACATTGAATCAAT
ATTGGCAATTAGCCATATTAGTCATTGGTTATATAGCATAAATCAATATTGGCTATTGGCCATTGCATAC
GTTGTATCTATATCATAATATGTACATTTATATTGGCTCATGTCCAATATGACCGCCATGTTGACATTGA
TTATTGACTAGTTATTAATAGTAATCAATTACGGGGTCATTAGTTCATAGCCCATATATGGAGTTCCGCG
TTACATAACTTACGGTAAATGGCCCGCCTGGCTGACCGCCCAACGACCCCCGCCCATTGACGTCAATAAT
GACGTATGTTCCCATAGTAACGCCAATAGGGACTTTCCATTGACGTCAATGGGTGGAGTATTTACGGTAA
ACTGCCCACTTGGCAGTACATCAAGTGTATCATATGCCAAGTCCGCCCCCTATTGACGTCAATGACGGTA
AATGGCCCGCCTGGCATTATGCCCAGTACATGACCTTACGGGACTTTCCTACTTGGCAGTACATCTACGT
ATTAGTCATCGCTATTACCATGGTGATGCGGTTTTGGCAGTACACCAATGGGCGTGGATAGCGGTTTGAC
TCACGGGGATTTCCAAGTCTCCACCCCATTGACGTCAATGGGAGTTTGTTTTGGCACCAAAATCAACGGG
ACTTTCCAAAATGTCGTAATAACCCCGCCCCGTTGACGCAAATGGGCGGTAGGCGTGTACGGTGGGAGGT
CTATATAAGCAGAGCTCGTTTAGTGAACCGTCAGAATTTTGTAATACGACTCACTATAGGGCGGCCGGGA
ATTCGTCGACTGGATCCGGTACCGAGGAGATCTGCCACCATGGATTACAAGGATGACGACGATAAGGCGA
TCGCCATGGAGCATATGCAGGTGACACTGAAGACACTGCAGCAGCAGACTTTTAAGATTGACATTGACCC
CGAGGAGACCGTGAAGGCACTGAAGGAGAAAATCGAGAGCGAAAAGGGCAAAGACGCATTCCCTGTGGCC
GGGCAGAAGCTGATCTACGCCGGAAAAATTCTGAACGACGATACCGCTCTGAAGGAATACAAGATCGATG
AGAAGAATTTCGTGGTCGTGATGGTCACTAAGCCTAAAGCCGTGTCCACCCCAGCTCCCGCAACCACACA
GCAGTCTGCCCCAGCTAGTACTACCGCCGTGACAAGCTCCACAACTACCACAGTCGCACAGGCACCTACT
CCAGTGCCAGCTCTGGCACCCACATCAACTCCTGCCAGCATCACACCAGCCAGCGCTACTGCATCTAGTG
AACCTGCCCCAGCTTCCGCCGCTAAGCAGGAGAAACCAGCTGAAAAACCCGCAGAGACTCCTGTGGCCAC
CTCACCCACCGCTACAGACAGCACCTCCGGCGATTCAAGCCGGTCCAACCTGTTCGAGGACGCTACCTCC
GCACTGGTCACAGGCATCCCTGGGGACAGAGAGTCTCAGGCAGTCGTGGACCCCCCTCAGGCTGCAAGTA
CCGGAGTCCCACAGTCCTCTGCAGTGGCAGCTGCAGCAGCTACTACCACAGCTACTACCACAACTACCAG
TTCAGGCGGGCACCCTCTGGAGTTCCTGCGCAACCAGCCACAGTTTCAGCAGATGCGACAGATCATTCAG
CAGAATCCATCCCTGCTGCCAGCACTGCTGCAGCAGATTGGACGCGAAAACCCCCAGCTGCTGCAGCAGA
TCTCTCAGCACCAGGAGCATTTCATTCAGATGCTGAATGAACCTGTGCAGGAGGCAGGAGGACAGGGAGG
AGGAGGAGGAGGCGGGAGTGGAGGCATCGCAGAGGCCGGGTCAGGACACATGAACTACATCCAGGTCACA
CCACAGGAGAAGGAAGCAATTGAAAGGCTGAAAGCCCTGGGATTCCCCGAGGGCCTGGTCATCCAGGCCT
ATTTTGCTTGCGAGAAGAACGAAAATCTGGCAGCCAACTTCCTGCTGCAGCAGAATTTTGACGAGGATTA
AGAATTCGGATCCACGCGTAAGCTTCTCGAGACGCGTTAAGCGGCCGCACTCGAGGTTTAAACGGCCGGC
CGCGGTCATAGCTGTTTCCTGAACAGATCCCGGGTGGCATCCCTGTGACCCCTCCCCAGTGCCTCTCCTG
GCCCTGGAAGTTGCCACTCCAGTGCCCACCAGCCTTGTCCTAATAAAATTAAGTTGCATCATTTTGTCTG
ACTAGGTGTCCTTCTATAATATTATGGGGTGGAGGGGGGTGGTATGGAGCAAGGGGCAAGTTGGGAAGAC
AACCTGTAGGGCCTGCGGGGTCTATTGGGAACCAAGCTGGAGTGCAGTGGCACAATCTTGGCTCACTGCA
ATCTCCGCCTCCTGGGTTCAAGCGATTCTCCTGCCTCAGCCTCCCGAGTTGTTGGGATTCCAGGCATGCA
TGACCAGGCTCAGCTAATTTTTGTTTTTTTGGTAGAGACGGGGTTTCACCATATTGGCCAGGCTGGTCTC
CAACTCCTAATCTCAGGTGATCTACCCACCTTGGCCTCCCAAATTGCTGGGATTACAGGCGTGAACCACT
GCTCCCTTCCCTGTCCTTCTGATTTTAAAATAACTATACCAGCAGGAGGACGTCCAGACACAGCATAGGC
TACCTGGCCATGCCCAACCGGTGGGACATTTGAGTTGCTTGCTTGGCACTGTCCTCTCATGCGTTGGGTC
CACTCAGTAGATGCCTGTTGAATTGGGTACGCGGCCAGCTTGGCTGTGGAATGTGTGTCAGTTAGGGTGT
GGAAAGTCCCCAGGCTCCCCAGCAGGCAGAAGTATGCAAAGCATGCATCTCAATTAGTCAGCAACCAGGT
GTGGAAAGTCCCCAGGCTCCCCAGCAGGCAGAAGTATGCAAAGCATGCATCTCAATTAGTCAGCAACCAT
AGTCCCGCCCCTAACTCCGCCCATCCCGCCCCTAACTCCGCCCAGTTCCGCCCATTCTCCGCCCCATGGC
TGACTAATTTTTTTTATTTATGCAGAGGCCGAGGCCGCCTCGGCCTCTGAGCTATTCCAGAAGTAGTGAG
GAGGCTTTTTTGGAGGCCTAGGCTTTTGCAAAAAGCTCCCGGGAGCTTGTATATCCATTTTCGGATCTGA
TCAAGAGACAGGATGAGGATCGTTTCGCATGATTGAACAAGATGGATTGCACGCAGGTTCTCCGGCCGCT
TGGGTGGAGAGGCTATTCGGCTATGACTGGGCACAACAGACAATCGGCTGCTCTGATGCCGCCGTGTTCC
GGCTGTCAGCGCAGGGGCGCCCGGTTCTTTTTGTCAAGACCGACCTGTCCGGTGCCCTGAATGAACTGCA
GGACGAGGCAGCGCGGCTATCGTGGCTGGCCACGACGGGCGTTCCTTGCGCAGCTGTGCTCGACGTTGTC
ACTGAAGCGGGAAGGGACTGGCTGCTATTGGGCGAAGTGCCGGGGCAGGATCTCCTGTCATCTCACCTTG
CTCCTGCCGAGAAAGTATCCATCATGGCTGATGCAATGCGGCGGCTGCATACGCTTGATCCGGCTACCTG
CCCATTCGACCACCAAGCGAAACATCGCATCGAGCGAGCACGTACTCGGATGGAAGCCGGTCTTGTCGAT
CAGGATGATCTGGACGAAGAGCATCAGGGGCTCGCGCCAGCCGAACTGTTCGCCAGGCTCAAGGCGCGCA
TGCCCGACGGCGAGGATCTCGTCGTGACCCATGGCGATGCCTGCTTGCCGAATATCATGGTGGAAAATGG
CCGCTTTTCTGGATTCATCGACTGTGGCCGGCTGGGTGTGGCCGACCGCTATCAGGACATAGCGTTGGCT
ACCCGTGATATTGCTGAAGAGCTTGGCGGCGAATGGGCTGACCGCTTCCTCGTGCTTTACGGTATCGCCG
CTCCCGATTCGCAGCGCATCGCCTTCTATCGCCTTCTTGACGAGTTCTTCTGAGCGGGACTCTGGGGTTC
GAAATGACCGACCAAGCGACGCCCAACCTGCCATCACGAGATTTCGATTCCACCGCCGCCTTCTATGAAA
GGTTGGGCTTCGGAATCGTTTTCCGGGACGCCGGCTGGATGATCCTCCAGCGCGGGGATCTCATGCTGGA
GTTCTTCGCCCACCCCAACTTGTTTATTGCAGCTTATAATGGTTACAAATAAAGCAATAGCATCACAAAT
TTCACAAATAAAGCATTTTTTTCACTGCATTCTAGTTGTGGTTTGTCCAAACTCATCAATGTATCTTATC
ATGTCTGTATACCGTCGACCTCTAGCTAGAGCTTGGCGTAATCATGGTCATAGCTGTTTCCTGTGTGAAA
TTGTTATCCGCTCACAATTCCACACAACATACGAGCCGGAAGCATAAAGTGTAAAGCCTGGGGTGCCTAA
TGAGTGAGCTAACTCACATTAATTGCGTTGCGCTCACTGCCCGCTTTCCAGTCGGGAAACCTGTCGTGCC
AGCTGCATTAATGAATCGGCCAACGCGCGGGGAGAGGCGGTTTGCGTATTGGGCGCTCTTCCGCTTCCTC
GCTCACTGACTCGCTGCGCTCGGTCGTTCGGCTGCGGCGAGCGGTATCAGCTCACTCAAAGGCGGTAATA
CGGTTATCCACAGAATCAGGGGATAACGCAGGAAAGAACATGTGAGCAAAAGGCCAGCAAAAGGCCAGGA
ACCGTAAAAAGGCCGCGTTGCTGGCGTTTTTCCATAGGCTCCGCCCCCCTGACGAGCATCACAAAAATCG
ACGCTCAAGTCAGAGGTGGCGAAACCCGACAGGACTATAAAGATACCAGGCGTTTCCCCCTGGAAGCTCC
CTCGTGCGCTCTCCTGTTCCGACCCTGCCGCTTACCGGATACCTGTCCGCCTTTCTCCCTTCGGGAAGCG
TGGCGCTTTCTCATAGCTCACGCTGTAGGTATCTCAGTTCGGTGTAGGTCGTTCGCTCCAAGCTGGGCTG
TGTGCACGAACCCCCCGTTCAGCCCGACCGCTGCGCCTTATCCGGTAACTATCGTCTTGAGTCCAACCCG
GTAAGACACGACTTATCGCCACTGGCAGCAGCCACTGGTAACAGGATTAGCAGAGCGAGGTATGTAGGCG
GTGCTACAGAGTTCTTGAAGTGGTGGCCTAACTACGGCTACACTAGAAGAACAGTATTTGGTATCTGCGC
TCTGCTGAAGCCAGTTACCTTCGGAAAAAGAGTTGGTAGCTCTTGATCCGGCAAACAAACCACCGCTGGT
AGCGGTGGTTTTTTTGTTTGCAAGCAGCAGATTACGCGCAGAAAAAAAGGATCTCAAGAAGATCCTTTGA
TCTTTTCTACGGGGTCTGACGCTCAGTGGAACGAAAACTCACGTTAAGGGATTTTGGTCATGAGATTATC
AAAAAGGATCTTCACCTAGATCCTTTTAAATTAAAAATGAAGTTTTAAATCAATCTAAAGTATATATGAG
TAAACTTGGTCTGACAGTTACCAATGCTTAATCAGTGAGGCACCTATCTCAGCGATCTGTCTATTTCGTT
CATCCATAGTTGCCTGACTCCCCGTCGTGTAGATAACTACGATACGGGAGGGCTTACCATCTGGCCCCAG
TGCTGCAATGATACCGCGAGACCCACGCTCACCGGCTCCAGATTTATCAGCAATAAACCAGCCAGCCGGA
AGGGCCGAGCGCAGAAGTGGTCCTGCAACTTTATCCGCCTCCATCCAGTCTATTAATTGTTGCCGGGAAG
CTAGAGTAAGTAGTTCGCCAGTTAATAGTTTGCGCAACGTTGTTGCCATTGCTACAGGCATCGTGGTGTC
ACGCTCGTCGTTTGGTATGGCTTCATTCAGCTCCGGTTCCCAACGATCAAGGCGAGTTACATGATCCCCC
ATGTTGTGCAAAAAAGCGGTTAGCTCCTTCGGTCCTCCGATCGTTGTCAGAAGTAAGTTGGCCGCAGTGT
TATCACTCATGGTTATGGCAGCACTGCATAATTCTCTTACTGTCATGCCATCCGTAAGATGCTTTTCTGT
GACTGGTGAGTACTCAACCAAGTCATTCTGAGAATAGTGTATGCGGCGACCGAGTTGCTCTTGCCCGGCG
TCAATACGGGATAATACCGCGCCACATAGCAGAACTTTAAAAGTGCTCATCATTGGAAAACGTTCTTCGG
GGCGAAAACTCTCAAGGATCTTACCGCTGTTGAGATCCAGTTCGATGTAACCCACTCGTGCACCCAACTG
ATCTTCAGCATCTTTTACTTTCACCAGCGTTTCTGGGTGAGCAAAAACAGGAAGGCAAAATGCCGCAAAA
AAGGGAATAAGGGCGACACGGAAATGTTGAATACTCATACTCTTCCTTTTTCAATATTATTGAAGCATTT
ATCAGGGTTATTGTCTCATGAGCGGATACATATTTGAATGTATTTAGAAAAATAAACAAATAGGGGTTCC
GCGCACATTTCCCCGAAAAGTGCCACCTG
[124 nt withheld, positions 6610-6733]
C
[91 nt withheld, positions 6735-6825]
A
[49 nt withheld, positions 6827-6875]
CCTTTGACGTTGGAGTCCACGTTCTTT
[37 nt withheld, positions 6903-6939]
ACCCTATCTCGGTCTATTCTTTTGATTTATAAGGGATTTTGCCGATTTCGGCCTATTGGTTAAAAAATGA
GCTGATTTAACAAAAATTTAACGCGAATTTT
Features (pLannotate 1.2.2; 20 found; start..end, strand, type, name):
      1..25      +  rep_origin     M13 ori (fragment): M13 bacteriophage origin of replication; arrow indicates direction of (+) strand synthesis
     29..183     -  CDS            lacZα (fragment): LacZα fragment of β-galactosidase; lacZ fragment
    343..722     +  enhancer       CMV enhancer: human cytomegalovirus immediate early enhancer
    724..923     +  promoter       CMV promoter: human cytomegalovirus (CMV) immediate early promoter
    952..970     +  promoter       T7 promoter: promoter for bacteriophage T7 RNA polymerase
   1023..1047    +  CDS            3xFLAG (fragment): three tandem FLAG® epitope tags
   1065..2168    +  CDS            RAD23B (fragment): RD23B_HUMAN - Experimental evidence at protein level: Swiss-Prot protein existence level 1. The XPC complex is proposed to represent the first factor bound at the sites of DNA damage and together with other core recognition factors, XPA, RPA and the TFIIH complex, is part of the pre-incision (or initial recognition) complex. The XPC complex recognizes a wide spectrum of damaged DNA characterized by distortions of the DNA helix such as single-stranded loops, mismatched bubbles or single-stranded overhangs. The orientation of XPC complex binding appears to be crucial for inducing a productive NE
   2272..2894    +  polyA_signal   hGH poly(A) signal: human growth hormone polyadenylation signal
   2923..3252    +  promoter       SV40 promoter: SV40 enhancer and early promoter
   3319..4110    +  CDS            neo: KKA2_KLEPN - Also known as kan, nptII. Experimental evidence at protein level: Swiss-Prot protein existence level 1. Resistance to kanamycin, neomycin, paromomycin, ribostamycin, butirosin and gentamicin B. From Klebsiella pneumoniae.
   4134..4292    +  CDS            ble (fragment): BLE_KLEPN - Experimental evidence at protein level: Swiss-Prot protein existence level 1. Binding protein with a strong affinity to the bleomycin family of antibiotics. Binds to CL990; an antimitotic-antibiotic compound. From Klebsiella pneumoniae.
   4287..4408    +  polyA_signal   SV40 poly(A) signal: SV40 polyadenylation signal
   4481..4497    -  protein_bind   lac operator: The lac repressor binds to the lac operator to inhibit transcription in E. coli. This inhibition can be relieved by adding lactose or isopropyl-β-D-thiogalactopyranoside (IPTG). lac repressor encoded by lacI
   4505..4535    -  promoter       lac promoter: promoter for the E. coli lac operon
   4550..4571    -  protein_bind   CAP binding site: CAP binding activates transcription in the presence of cAMP. E. coli catabolite activator protein
   4584..4676    -  CDS            lacI (fragment): lac repressor; lacI; The lac repressor binds to the lac operator to inhibit transcription in E. coli. This inhibition can be relieved by adding lactose or isopropyl-β-D-thiogalactopyranoside (IPTG).
   4859..5447    -  rep_origin     ori: high-copy-number ColE1/pMB1/pBR322/pUC origin of replication
   5618..6478    -  CDS            AmpR: β-lactamase; bla; confers resistance to ampicillin, carbenicillin, and related antibiotics
   6479..6583    -  promoter       AmpR promoter: bla
   6610..7038    +  rep_origin     f1 ori (sequence partly withheld): f1 bacteriophage origin of replication; arrow indicates direction of (+) strand synthesis
