[The description below was written by a language model from this plasmid's Addgene catalogue record and pLannotate feature annotations shown in this document.]
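Description:
pCMV6-AN-DDK_WT RAD23B_delta aa 188-228 (delta UBA1 domain) is a mammalian expression plasmid of about 7 kb built on the commercial pCMV6-AN-DDK backbone. It encodes human RAD23B, the UV excision repair protein RAD23 homolog B, with residues 188-228 deleted to remove the UBA1 domain. It is a derivative of a companion plasmid carrying the wild-type coding sequence. The open reading frame is driven by the human cytomegalovirus immediate-early enhancer and promoter. A T7 promoter lies just upstream of the coding region, and transcripts end at a human growth hormone polyadenylation signal. The backbone supplies an N-terminal FLAG (DDK) epitope. The annotation software matched this as a short fragment of a 3xFLAG element immediately before the RAD23B sequence, consistent with a single tag copy. RAD23B is likewise annotated as a fragment, as expected for an internal deletion.

In E. coli the plasmid is maintained at high copy through a ColE1/pUC-type origin and selected with ampicillin via the β-lactamase gene. An f1 origin is also present, along with vestigial lac-region sequences (lacZα, lac promoter/operator and lacI fragments) typical of cloning vector backbones. For mammalian cells, an SV40 early promoter drives a neomycin phosphotransferase cassette ending in an SV40 poly(A) signal, which allows G418 selection of stable transfectants. A short ble fragment follows the neo gene.

The construct serves to express a tagged, UBA1-deficient RAD23B in mammalian cells. The associated study concerns an interaction between RAD23A/B and Y-family DNA polymerases, so comparison with the wild-type version would test how this domain contributes to RAD23B function or binding, with the FLAG tag available for detection or pulldown.
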