Addgene plasmid #201546: pCMV6-AN-DDK_WT RAD23B_delta aa 188-228 (delta UBA1 domain)
Purpose: Expresses a mutant form of human RAD23B that lacks the UBA1 domain. Variant of plasmid pCMV6-AN-DDK_WT RAD23B
Depositing lab: Roger Woodgate. Depositing organization: National Institute of Child Health and Human Development (NICHD). Publication: A novel interaction between RAD23A/B and Y-family DNA polymerases. Ashton NW, Jaiswal N, Cestari Moreno N, Semenova IV, D'Orlando DA, Teatin Latancia M, McIntyre J, Woodgate R, Bezsonova I. J Mol Biol. 2023 Nov 5:168353. doi: 10.1016/j.jmb.2023.168353. PubMed 37935254.
Backbone
  Vector backbone: pCMV6-AN-DDK
  Backbone manufacturer: Origene
  Total vector size (bp): 7033
  Vector type: Mammalian Expression
  Selectable markers: Neomycin (select with G418)
Growth in bacteria
  Bacterial resistance: Ampicillin, 100 μg/mL
  Growth temperature: 37°C
  Growth strain: DH5alpha
  Copy number: High Copy
Gene/Insert
  Gene/Insert name: UV excision repair protein RAD23 homolog B
  Species: H. sapiens (human)
  Mutation: Lacks residues 188-228
  Entrez Gene: RAD23B (a.k.a. HHR23B, HR23B, P58)
  Tag / fusion protein: FLAG (N terminal on backbone)
Terms and licenses: Academic/Nonprofit Terms; Industry Terms: Not Available to Industry
How to cite: pCMV6-AN-DDK_WT RAD23B_delta aa 188-228 (delta UBA1 domain) was a gift from Roger Woodgate (Addgene plasmid # 201546 ; http://n2t.net/addgene:201546 ; RRID:Addgene_201546)
